>Addgene plasmid #66424 | LTB4R2B-Tango | depositor partial sequence | sequence record 113461 | empty Tango
GACGGATCGGGAGATCTCCCGATCCCCTATGGTGCACTCTCAGTACAATCTGCTCTGATGCCGCATAGTT
AAGCCAGTATCTGCTCCCTGCTTGTGTGTTGGAGGTCGCTGAGTAGTGCGCGAGCAAAATTTAAGCTACA
ACAAGGCAAGGCTTGACCGACAATTGCATGAAGAATCTGCTTAGGGTTAGGCGTTTTGCGCTGCTTCGCG
ATGTACGGGCCAGATATACGCGTTGACATTGATTATTGACTAGTTATTAATAGTAATCAATTACGGGGTC
ATTAGTTCATAGCCCATATATGGAGTTCCGCGTTACATAACTTACGGTAAATGGCCCGCCTGGCTGACCG
CCCAACGACCCCCGCCCATTGACGTCAATAATGACGTATGTTCCCATAGTAACGCCAATAGGGACTTTCC
ATTGACGTCAATGGGTGGAGTATTTACGGTAAACTGCCCACTTGGCAGTACATCAAGTGTATCATATGCC
AAGTACGCCCCCTATTGACGTCAATGACGGTAAATGGCCCGCCTGGCATTATGCCCAGTACATGACCTTA
TGGGACTTTCCTACTTGGCAGTACATCTACGTATTAGTCATCGCTATTACCATGGTGATGCGGTTTTGGC
AGTACATCAATGGGCGTGGATAGCGGTTTGACTCACGGGGATTTCCAAGTCTCCACCCCATTGACGTCAA
TGGGAGTTTGTTTTGGCACCAAAATCAACGGGACTTTCCAAAATGTCGTAACAACTCCGCCCCATTGACG
CAAATGGGCGGTAGGCGTGTACGGTGGGAGGTCTATATAAGCAGAGCTCTCTGGCTAACTAGAGAACCCA
CTGCTTACTGGCTTATCGAAATTAATACGACTCACTATAGGGAGACCCAAGCTGGCTAGCGTTTAAACTT
AAGCTTGGTACCGAGCTCGGATCCACTAGTCCAGTGTGGTGGAATTCTGCAGATATCCAGCACAGTGGCG
GCCGCGCCACCATGAAGACGATCATCGCCCTGAGCTACATCTTCTGCCTGGTATTCGCCGACTACAAGGA
CGATGATGACGCCAGCATCGATACCGGTGGACGCACCCCACCCAGCCTGGGTCCCCAAGATGAGTCCTGC
ACCACCGCCAGCTCCTCCCTGGCCAAGGACACTTCATCGACCGGTGAGAACCTGTACTTCCAGCTAAGAT
TAGATAAAAGTAAAGTGATTAACAGCGCATTAGAGCTGCTTAATGAGGTCGGAATCGAAGGTTTAACAAC
CCGTAAACTCGCCCAGAAGCTAGGTGTAGAGCAGCCTACATTGTATTGGCATGTAAAAAATAAGCGGGCT
TTGCTCGACGCCTTAGCCATTGAGATGTTAGATAGGCACCATACTCACTTTTGCCCTTTAGAAGGGGAAA
GCTGGCAAGATTTTTTACGTAATAACGCTAAAAGTTTTAGATGTGCTTTACTAAGTCATCGCGATGGAGC
AAAAGTACATTTAGGTACACGGCCTACAGAAAAACAGTATGAAACTCTCGAAAATCAATTAGCCTTTTTA
TGCCAACAAGGTTTTTCACTAGAGAATGCATTATATGCACTCAGCGCTGTGGGGCATTTTACTTTAGGTT
GCGTATTGGAAGATCAAGAGCATCAAGTCGCTAAAGAAGAAAGGGAAACACCTACTACTGATAGTATGCC
GCCATTATTACGACAAGCTATCGAATTATTTGATCACCAAGGTGCAGAGCCAGCCTTCTTATTCGGCCTT
GAATTGATCATATGCGGATTAGAAAAACAACTTAAATGTGAAAGTGGGTCCGCGTACAGCCGCGCGCGTA
CGAAAAACAATTACGGGTCTACCATCGAGGGCCTGCTCGATCTCCCGGACGACGACGCCCCCGAAGAGGC
GGGGCTGGCGGCTCCGCGCCTGTCCTTTCTCCCCGCGGGACACACGCGCAGACTGTCGACGGCCCCCCCG
ACCGATGTCAGCCTGGGGGACGAGCTCCACTTAGACGGCGAGGACGTGGCGATGGCGCATGCCGACGCGC
TAGACGATTTCGATCTGGACATGTTGGGGGACGGGGATTCCCCGGGTCCGGGATTTACCCCCCACGACTC
CGCCCCCTACGGCGCTCTGGATATGGCCGACTTCGAGTTTGAGCAGATGTTTACCGATGCCCTTGGAATT
GACGAGTACGGTGGGTAGCTCGAGTCTAGAGGGCCCGTTTAAACCCGCTGATCAGCCTCGACTGTGCCTT
CTAGTTGCCAGCCATCTGTTGTTTGCCCCTCCCCCGTGCCTTCCTTGACCCTGGAAGGTGCCACTCCCAC
TGTCCTTTCCTAATAAAATGAGGAAATTGCATCGCATTGTCTGAGTAGGTGTCATTCTATTCTGGGGGGT
GGGGTGGGGCAGGACAGCAAGGGGGAGGATTGGGAAGACAATAGCAGGCATGCTGGGGATGCGGTGGGCT
CTATGGCTTCTGAGGCGGAAAGAACCAGCTGGGGCTCTAGGGGGTATCCCC
[124 nt withheld, positions 2502-2625]
C
[91 nt withheld, positions 2627-2717]
A
[49 nt withheld, positions 2719-2767]
CCTTTGACGTTGGAGTCCACGTTCTTT
[37 nt withheld, positions 2795-2831]
ACCCTATCTCGGTCTATTCTTTTGATTTATAAGGGATTTTGCCGATTTCGGCCTATTGGTTAAAAAATGA
GCTGATTTAACAAAAATTTAACGCGAATTAATTCTGTGGAATGTGTGTCAGTTAGGGTGTGGAAAGTCCC
CAGGCTCCCCAGCAGGCAGAAGTATGCAAAGCATGCATCTCAATTAGTCAGCAACCAGGTGTGGAAAGTC
CCCAGGCTCCCCAGCAGGCAGAAGTATGCAAAGCATGCATCTCAATTAGTCAGCAACCATAGTCCCGCCC
CTAACTCCGCCCATCCCGCCCCTAACTCCGCCCAGTTCCGCCCATTCTCCGCCCCATGGCTGACTAATTT
TTTTTATTTATGCAGAGGCCGAGGCCGCCTCTGCCTCTGAGCTATTCCAGAAGTAGTGAGGAGGCTTTTT
TGGAGGCCTAGGCTTTTGCAAAAAGCTCCCGGGAGCTTGTATATCCATTTTCGGATCTGATCAAGAGACA
GGATGAGGATCGTTTCGCATGATTGAACAAGATGGATTGCACGCAGGTTCTCCGGCCGCTTGGGTGGAGA
GGCTATTCGGCTATGACTGGGCACAACAGACAATCGGCTGCTCTGATGCCGCCGTGTTCCGGCTGTCAGC
GCAGGGGCGCCCGGTTCTTTTTGTCAAGACCGACCTGTCCGGTGCCCTGAATGAACTGCAGGACGAGGCA
GCGCGGCTATCGTGGCTGGCCACGACGGGCGTTCCTTGCGCAGCTGTGCTCGACGTTGTCACTGAAGCGG
GAAGGGACTGGCTGCTATTGGGCGAAGTGCCGGGGCAGGATCTCCTGTCATCTCACCTTGCTCCTGCCGA
GAAAGTATCCATCATGGCTGATGCAATGCGGCGGCTGCATACGCTTGATCCGGCTACCTGCCCATTCGAC
CACCAAGCGAAACATCGCATCGAGCGAGCACGTACTCGGATGGAAGCCGGTCTTGTCGATCAGGATGATC
TGGACGAAGAGCATCAGGGGCTCGCGCCAGCCGAACTGTTCGCCAGGCTCAAGGCGCGCATGCCCGACGG
CGAGGATCTCGTCGTGACCCATGGCGATGCCTGCTTGCCGAATATCATGGTGGAAAATGGCCGCTTTTCT
GGATTCATCGACTGTGGCCGGCTGGGTGTGGCGGACCGCTATCAGGACATAGCGTTGGCTACCCGTGATA
TTGCTGAAGAGCTTGGCGGCGAATGGGCTGACCGCTTCCTCGTGCTTTACGGTATCGCCGCTCCCGATTC
GCAGCGCATCGCCTTCTATCGCCTTCTTGACGAGTTCTTCTGAGCGGGACTCTGGGGTTCGAAATGACCG
ACCAAGCGACGCCCAACCTGCCATCACGAGATTTCGATTCCACCGCCGCCTTCTATGAAAGGTTGGGCTT
CGGAATCGTTTTCCGGGACGCCGGCTGGATGATCCTCCAGCGCGGGGATCTCATGCTGGAGTTCTTCGCC
CACCCCAACTTGTTTATTGCAGCTTATAATGGTTACAAATAAAGCAATAGCATCACAAATTTCACAAATA
AAGCATTTTTTTCACTGCATTCTAGTTGTGGTTTGTCCAAACTCATCAATGTATCTTATCATGTCTGTAT
ACCGTCGACCTCTAGCTAGAGCTTGGCGTAATCATGGTCATAGCTGTTTCCTGTGTGAAATTGTTATCCG
CTCACAATTCCACACAACATACGAGCCGGAAGCATAAAGTGTAAAGCCTGGGGTGCCTAATGAGTGAGCT
AACTCACATTAATTGCGTTGCGCTCACTGCCCGCTTTCCAGTCGGGAAACCTGTCGTGCCAGCTGCATTA
ATGAATCGGCCAACGCGCGGGGAGAGGCGGTTTGCGTATTGGGCGCTCTTCCGCTTCCTCGCTCACTGAC
TCGCTGCGCTCGGTCGTTCGGCTGCGGCGAGCGGTATCAGCTCACTCAAAGGCGGTAATACGGTTATCCA
CAGAATCAGGGGATAACGCAGGAAAGAACATGTGAGCAAAAGGCCAGCAAAAGGCCAGGAACCGTAAAAA
GGCCGCGTTGCTGGCGTTTTTCCATAGGCTCCGCCCCCCTGACGAGCATCACAAAAATCGACGCTCAAGT
CAGAGGTGGCGAAACCCGACAGGACTATAAAGATACCAGGCGTTTCCCCCTGGAAGCTCCCTCGTGCGCT
CTCCTGTTCCGACCCTGCCGCTTACCGGATACCTGTCCGCCTTTCTCCCTTCGGGAAGCGTGGCGCTTTC
TCATAGCTCACGCTGTAGGTATCTCAGTTCGGTGTAGGTCGTTCGCTCCAAGCTGGGCTGTGTGCACGAA
CCCCCCGTTCAGCCCGACCGCTGCGCCTTATCCGGTAACTATCGTCTTGAGTCCAACCCGGTAAGACACG
ACTTATCGCCACTGGCAGCAGCCACTGGTAACAGGATTAGCAGAGCGAGGTATGTAGGCGGTGCTACAGA
GTTCTTGAAGTGGTGGCCTAACTACGGCTACACTAGAAGAACAGTATTTGGTATCTGCGCTCTGCTGAAG
CCAGTTACCTTCGGAAAAAGAGTTGGTAGCTCTTGATCCGGCAAACAAACCACCGCTGGTAGCGGTTTTT
TTGTTTGCAAGCAGCAGATTACGCGCAGAAAAAAAGGATCTCAAGAAGATCCTTTGATCTTTTCTACGGG
GTCTGACGCTCAGTGGAACGAAAACTCACGTTAAGGGATTTTGGTCATGAGATTATCAAAAAGGATCTTC
ACCTAGATCCTTTTAAATTAAAAATGAAGTTTTAAATCAATCTAAAGTATATATGAGTAAACTTGGTCTG
ACAGTTACCAATGCTTAATCAGTGAGGCACCTATCTCAGCGATCTGTCTATTTCGTTCATCCATAGTTGC
CTGACTCCCCGTCGTGTAGATAACTACGATACGGGAGGGCTTACCATCTGGCCCCAGTGCTGCAATGATA
CCGCGAGACCCACGCTCACCGGCTCCAGATTTATCAGCAATAAACCAGCCAGCCGGAAGGGCCGAGCGCA
GAAGTGGTCCTGCAACTTTATCCGCCTCCATCCAGTCTATTAATTGTTGCCGGGAAGCTAGAGTAAGTAG
TTCGCCAGTTAATAGTTTGCGCAACGTTGTTGCCATTGCTACAGGCATCGTGGTGTCACGCTCGTCGTTT
GGTATGGCTTCATTCAGCTCCGGTTCCCAACGATCAAGGCGAGTTACATGATCCCCCATGTTGTGCAAAA
AAGCGGTTAGCTCCTTCGGTCCTCCGATCGTTGTCAGAAGTAAGTTGGCCGCAGTGTTATCACTCATGGT
TATGGCAGCACTGCATAATTCTCTTACTGTCATGCCATCCGTAAGATGCTTTTCTGTGACTGGTGAGTAC
TCAACCAAGTCATTCTGAGAATAGTGTATGCGGCGACCGAGTTGCTCTTGCCCGGCGTCAATACGGGATA
ATACCGCGCCACATAGCAGAACTTTAAAAGTGCTCATCATTGGAAAACGTTCTTCGGGGCGAAAACTCTC
AAGGATCTTACCGCTGTTGAGATCCAGTTCGATGTAACCCACTCGTGCACCCAACTGATCTTCAGCATCT
TTTACTTTCACCAGCGTTTCTGGGTGAGCAAAAACAGGAAGGCAAAATGCCGCAAAAAAGGGAATAAGGG
CGACACGGAAATGTTGAATACTCATACTCTTCCTTTTTCAATATTATTGAAGCATTTATCAGGGTTATTG
TCTCATGAGCGGATACATATTTGAATGTATTTAGAAAAATAAACAAATAGGGGTTCCGCGCACATTTCCC
CGAAAAGTGCCACCTGACGTC
