>Addgene plasmid #66424 | LTB4R2B-Tango | depositor partial sequence | sequence record 113462 | LTB4R2B
ATGAGTGTCTGCTATAGGCCTCCTGGCAATGAAACTCTGCTGTCCTGGAAAACATCTAGGGCCACCGGAA
CCGCTTTCCTTTTGCTCGCTGCACTCTTGGGTCTCCCCGGCAATGGCTTCGTTGTTTGGAGCTTGGCTGG
ATGGCGGCCAGCGCGAGGACGACCACTGGCCGCCACTCTGGTGCTGCACCTGGCCCTCGCTGACGGAGCC
GTCCTTCTGCTGACTCCCTTGTTCGTTGCATTTCTGACAAGGCAGGCTTGGCCGCTGGGACAGGCAGGGT
GTAAGGCTGTGTACTATGTTTGCGCCCTGAGTATGTATGCCTCTGTGCTCCTGACTGGGCTGCTTTCTCT
GCAGCGGTGTTTGGCTGTGACACGACCCTTCCTGGCCCCCCGCCTGAGATCTCCAGCGTTGGCACGACGG
CTTCTCCTTGCCGTATGGCTGGCAGCCCTTCTCTTGGCCGTGCCTGCTGCAGTTTATAGACACCTGTGGA
GGGATCGGGTCTGTCAGCTGTGCCATCCAAGCCCGGTGCACGCTGCTGCTCACCTGTCTCTCGAAACCCT
GACCGCCTTTGTGCTCCCCTTCGGGCTCATGCTCGGGTGTTATAGCGTTACCCTGGCCAGACTCAGGGGC
GCACGGTGGGGCAGTGGGCGCCATGGAGCCAGAGTGGGACGACTGGTCTCTGCTATTGTGCTGGCTTTCG
GACTGCTGTGGGCCCCATACCACGCAGTTAATCTGTTGCAGGCAGTGGCTGCCTTGGCTCCCCCTGAAGG
AGCGCTTGCCAAACTCGGGGGGGCAGGCCAGGCCGCACGCGCCGGCACGACAGCTCTTGCCTTCTTCAGC
TCTTCAGTTAACCCAGTTCTGTATGTCTTTACAGCCGGCGACCTTCTGCCCAGGGCAGGCCCGCGGTTCC
TCACTCGGCTGTTTGAGGGGTCTGGTGAAGCCCGGGGGGGTGGAAGAAGCAGAGAGGGGACTATGGAACT
TCGGACCACCCCCCAGCTGAAGGTCGTTGGACAGGGCAGGGGTAATGGAGATCCAGGAGGTGGGATGGAA
AAGGATGGCCCCGAATGGGACCTG
