>Addgene plasmid #66424 | LTB4R2B-Tango | addgene partial sequence | sequence record 120054 | CMV-F 5'-CGCAAATGGGCGGTAGGCGTG-3'
GCTCTCTGGCTACTAGAGAACCCACTGCTTACTGGCTTATCGAAATTAATACGACTCACTATAGGGAGAC
CCAAGCTGGCTAGCGTTTAAACTTAAGCTTGGTACCGAGCTCGGATCCACTAGTCCAGTGTGGTGGAATT
CTGCAGATATCCAGCACAGTGGCGGCCGCGCCACCATGAAGACGATCATCGCCCTGAGCTACATCTTCTG
CCTGGTATTCGCCGACTACAAGGACGATGATGACGCCAGCATCGATATGAGTGTCTGCTATAGGCCTCCT
GGCAATGAAACTCTGCTGTCCTGGAAAACATCTAGGGCCACCGGAACCGCTTTCCTTTTGCTCGCTGCAC
TCTTGGGTCTCCCCGGCAATGGCTTCGTTGTTTGGAGCTTGGCTGGATGGCGGCCAGCGCGAGGACGACC
ACTGGCCGCCACTCTGGTGCTGCACCTGGCCCTCGCTGACGGAGCCGTCCTTCTGCTGACTCCCTTGTTC
GTTGCATTTCTGACAAGGCAGGCTTGGCCGCTGGGACAGGCAGGGTGTAAGGCTGTGTACTATGTTTGCG
CCCTGAGTATGTATGCCTCTGTGCTCCTGACTGGGCTGCTTTCTCTGCAGCGGTGTTTGGCTGTGACACG
ACCCTTCCTGGCCCCCCGCCTGAGATCTCCAGCGTTGGCACGACGGCTTCTCCTTGCCGTATGGCTGGCA
GCCCTTCTCTTGGCCGTGCCTGCTGCAGTTTATAGACACCTGTGGAGGGATCGGGTCTGTCAGCTGTGCC
ATCCAAGCCCGGTGCACGCTGCTGCTCACCTGTCTCTCGAAACCCTGACCGCCTTTGTGCTCCCCTTCGG
GCTCATGCTCGGGTGTTATAGCGTTACCCTGGCCAGACTCAGGGGCGCACGG
