>Addgene plasmid #66424 | LTB4R2B-Tango | addgene partial sequence | sequence record 120055 | Tet-R 5'-GGCGAGTTTACGGGTTGTTA-3'
GCTGTTAATCACTTTACTTTTATCTAATCTTAGCTGGAAGTACAGGTTCTCACCGGTCGATGAAGTGTCC
TTGGCCAGGGAGGAGCTGGCGGTGGTGCAGGACTCATCTTGGGGACCCAGGCTGGGTGGGGTGCGTCCAC
CGGTATCGATCAGGTCCCATTCGGGGCCATCCTTTTCCATCCCACCTCCTGGATCTCCATTACCCCTGCC
CTGTCCAACGACCTTCAGCTGGGGGGTGGTCCGAAGTTCCATAGTCCCCTCTCTGCTTCTTCCACCCCCC
CGGGCTTCACCAGACCCCTCAAACAGCCGAGTGAGGAACCGCGGGCCTGCCCTGGGCAGAAGGTCGCCGG
CTGTAAAGACATACAGAACTGGGTTAACTGAAGAGCTGAAGAAGGCAAGAGCTGTCGTGCCGGCGCGTGC
GGCCTGGCCTGCCCCCCCGAGTTTGGCAAGCGCTCCTTCAGGGGGAGCCAAGGCAGCCACTGCCTGCAAC
AGATTAACTGCGTGGTATGGGGCCCACAGCAGTCCGAAAGCCAGCACAATAGCAGAGACCAGTCGTCCCA
CTCTGGCTCCATGGCGCCCACTGCCCCACCGTGCGCCCCTGAGTCTGGCCAGGGTAACGCTATAACACCC
GAGCATGAGCCCGAAGGGGAGCACAAAGGCGGTCAGGGTTTCGAGAGACAGGTGAGCAGCAGCGTGCACC
GGGCTTGGATGGCACAGCTGACAGACCCGATCCCTCCACAGGTGTCTATAAACTGCAGCAGGCACGGCCA
AGAGAAGGGCTGCCAGCCATACGGCAAGGAGAAGCCGTCGTGCCAACGCTGGAGATCTCAGGCGGGGGGC
CAGGAAGGGTCGTGTCACAGCCAAACACCGCTGCAGAGAAAGCAGCCCAGTCAGGAGCACAGAGGCATAC
ATACTCAGGGCGCAAACATAGTACACAGCCTTACACCCTGCCTGTCCCAGCGGCCAAGCCTGCCT
