[The description below was written by a language model from this plasmid's Addgene catalogue record.]
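Description:
LTB4R2B-Tango is a mammalian expression plasmid from the PRESTO-Tango collection, a set of G protein-coupled receptor constructs built for parallel screening of the human GPCRome by a transcriptional readout. It is based on an "empty Tango" backbone of about 6.6 kb that derives from pcDNA3.1(+). It is propagated as a high-copy plasmid in E. coli under ampicillin selection, and it carries a neomycin resistance marker that allows G418 selection of transfected mammalian cells.

The insert is a 1,074 bp human LTB4R2B coding sequence, a form of the leukotriene B4 receptor 2, expressed from the CMV promoter. The backbone supplies an N-terminal FLAG tag, which can be used to detect the receptor. The insert was cloned by restriction enzymes, with NotI at the 5′ junction. The depositor notes that the 3′ site downstream of the tTA sequence may be XbaI rather than XhoI in most vectors of this series, so the downstream site is uncertain for any given clone. The reference to tTA, and the Tet-R sequencing primer, indicate that the receptor is fused at its C-terminal side to the tetracycline transactivator. The record does not itemise the intervening Tango module elements, and no feature table is provided.

In the Tango principle stated in the record, receptor activation leads to arrestin translocation, which in turn triggers transcriptional activation, so that ligand activity is measured independently of the receptor's G protein coupling. The plasmid was generated under a programme that develops tools for understudied members of druggable protein families. It is suited to ligand screening and profiling at this receptor.
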