Addgene plasmid #66424: LTB4R2B-Tango
Purpose: Expression of G protein-coupled receptors for PRESTO-Tango: parallel receptorome expression and screening via transcriptional output, with transcriptional activation following arrestin translocation
Depositing lab: Bryan Roth. Depositing organization: University of North Carolina at Chapel Hill. Publication: PRESTO-Tango as an open-source resource for interrogation of the druggable human GPCRome. Kroeze WK, Sassano MF, Huang XP, Lansu K, McCorvy JD, Giguere PM, Sciaky N, Roth BL. Nat Struct Mol Biol. 2015 May;22(5):362-9. doi: 10.1038/nsmb.3014. Epub 2015 Apr 20. PubMed 25895059.
Backbone
  Vector backbone: empty Tango
  Backbone size w/o insert (bp): 6632
  Vector type: Mammalian Expression
  Selectable markers: Neomycin (select with G418)
Growth in bacteria
  Bacterial resistance: Ampicillin, 100 μg/mL
  Growth temperature: 37°C
  Growth strain: DH5alpha
  Copy number: High Copy
Gene/Insert
  Gene/Insert name: LTB4R2B
  Species: H. sapiens (human)
  Insert size (bp): 1074
  Promoter: CMV
  Tag / fusion protein: FLAG (N terminal on backbone)
  Cloning method: Restriction Enzyme; 5′ cloning site NotI (not destroyed); 3′ cloning site XhoI (unknown if destroyed)
  Sequencing primers: 5′ CMV-F; 3′ Tet-R
Terms and licenses: Academic/Nonprofit Terms; Industry Terms: Not Available to Industry
Depositor comments: Please note: Most of the PRESTO-Tango vectors do not contain the XhoI cut site downstream of the tTA sequence and instead carry an XbaI site. If you need to perform an XhoI digest we recommend sequencing with a forward primer at the C-terminus of tTA to determine which of the two sites is present. Suggested primer: 5-gagctccacttagacggcgagg-3. Original backbone was pcDNA3.1(+). These plasmids were generated as part of the Illuminating the Druggable Genome (IDG) program sponsored by the NIH Common Fund. The goal of this program is to identify, gather, and distribute information and resources for proteins that currently are not well-studied yet belong to commonly drug-targeted protein families: protein kinases, non-olfactory G-protein coupled receptors (GPCRs), and ion channels. The IDG program is designed to develop fundamental research tools for understudied proteins, elucidate their function, and disseminate the IDG-related resources and data to the greater scientific community.
How to cite: LTB4R2B-Tango was a gift from Bryan Roth (Addgene plasmid # 66424 ; http://n2t.net/addgene:66424 ; RRID:Addgene_66424)
